Addgene plasmid #131739: pCS4083
Purpose: Two Color Control Assay bicistronic BFP-mCherry-sTRSVctl
Depositing lab: Christina Smolke. Publication: Massively parallel RNA device engineering in mammalian cells with RNA-Seq. Xiang JS, Kaplan M, Dykstra P, Hinks M, McKeague M, Smolke CD. Nat Commun. 2019 Sep 23;10(1):4327. doi: 10.1038/s41467-019-12334-y. PubMed 31548547.
Backbone
  Vector backbone: pCS4076
  Vector type: Mammalian Expression
Growth in bacteria
  Bacterial resistance: Ampicillin, 100 μg/mL
  Growth temperature: 37°C
  Growth strain: DH5alpha
  Copy number: High Copy
Gene/Insert
  Gene/Insert name: sTRSV
  Species: Synthetic
  Cloning method: Gibson Cloning
Terms and licenses: Academic/Nonprofit Terms; Industry Terms: Not Available to Industry
How to cite: pCS4083 was a gift from Christina Smolke (Addgene plasmid # 131739 ; http://n2t.net/addgene:131739 ; RRID:Addgene_131739)
