[The description below was written by a language model from this plasmid's Addgene catalogue record and pLannotate feature annotations shown in this document.]
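Description:
pCS4083 is a 7.4 kb mammalian expression plasmid built on the pCS4076 backbone and used as a control in a two-colour fluorescence assay for RNA device activity. It is propagated in E. coli at high copy through a ColE1/pUC-type origin with ampicillin selection (AmpR under its own bla promoter). Remnants of a lac promoter/operator region, an f1 origin fragment and a bom fragment are also annotated.

The payload consists of two independent transcription units, although the catalogue entry calls the design "bicistronic". In the first, an EF-1α core promoter joined to a truncated HTLV-1 5' LTR segment drives TagBFP, terminated by an HSV TK poly(A) signal. This blue reporter serves as an internal reference for transfection and expression level. In the second, the CMV enhancer/promoter drives mCherry, followed in the 3' untranslated region by a sequence derived from the satellite tobacco ringspot virus (sTRSV) hammerhead ribozyme and then a bGH poly(A) signal. Only a fragment of the ribozyme is recognised by the annotation. The "sTRSVctl" name suggests a control version of the ribozyme, but the record does not say how it differs from the wild-type sequence or whether it is catalytically inactive. A ribozyme that cleaves in the 3' UTR destabilises the transcript and lowers mCherry output, so the mCherry-to-BFP ratio reports device activity, and this plasmid provides a reference point for that scale.

An FRT site sits directly upstream of a promoterless hygromycin resistance gene with an SV40 poly(A) signal, an arrangement typical of FLP-mediated integration into a genomic FRT landing pad. The depositor and sequencing-derived records have the same length and feature set, but the segment outside the BFP cassette is annotated in the opposite orientation in one relative to the other.
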