Features (pLannotate 1.2.2; 26 found; start..end, strand, type, name):
     48..259     +  promoter       EF-1α core promoter: core promoter for human elongation factor EF-1α
    272..540     +  LTR            5' LTR (truncated): truncated 5' long terminal repeat (LTR) from human T-cell leukemia virus (HTLV) type 1
    570..1268    +  CDS            TagBFP: TagBFP is a basic (constitutively fluorescent) blue fluorescent protein published in 2008, derived from Entacmaea quadricolor. It is reported to be a very rapidly-maturing monomer with very low acid sensitivity.
   1372..1419    +  polyA_signal   HSV TK poly(A) signal: herpes simplex virus thymidine kinase polyadenylation signal (Cole and Stacy, 1985)
   1510..1526    -  polyA_signal   bGH poly(A) signal (fragment): bovine growth hormone polyadenylation signal
   1616..1668    -  misc_feature   bom (fragment): basis of mobility region from pBR322
   1823..2202    +  enhancer       CMV enhancer: human cytomegalovirus immediate early enhancer
   2203..2406    +  promoter       CMV promoter: human cytomegalovirus (CMV) immediate early promoter
   2402..2435    +  LTR            5' LTR (truncated) (fragment): truncated 5' long terminal repeat (LTR) from HIV-1
   2451..2469    +  promoter       T7 promoter: promoter for bacteriophage T7 RNA polymerase
   2506..3213    +  CDS            mCherry: mCherry is a basic (constitutively fluorescent) red fluorescent protein published in 2004, derived from Discosoma sp.. It is reported to be a very rapidly-maturing monomer with low acid sensitivity.
   3264..3287    +  misc_RNA       sTRSV HHRz (fragment): hammerhead ribozyme from the tobacco ringspot virus satellite RNA (Khvorova et al., 2003)
   3379..3603    +  polyA_signal   bGH poly(A) signal: bovine growth hormone polyadenylation signal
   3607..3628    +  promoter       SV40 promoter (fragment): SV40 enhancer and early promoter
   3649..3882    +  rep_origin     f1 ori (fragment) (sequence partly withheld): f1 bacteriophage origin of replication; arrow indicates direction of (+) strand synthesis
   3887..3934    +  protein_bind   FRT: FLP-mediated recombination occurs in the 8-bp core sequence TCTAGAAA (Turan and Bode, 2011). FLP recombinase from the Saccharomyces cerevisiae 2μ plasmid
   3942..4964    +  CDS            HygR: aminoglycoside phosphotransferase from E. coli; aph(4)-Ia; confers resistance to hygromycin
   4974..5099    +  CDS            ble (fragment): BLE_KLEPN - Experimental evidence at protein level: Swiss-Prot protein existence level 1. Binding protein with a strong affinity to the bleomycin family of antibiotics. Binds to CL990; an antimitotic-antibiotic compound. From Klebsiella pneumoniae.
   5094..5215    +  polyA_signal   SV40 poly(A) signal: SV40 polyadenylation signal
   5288..5304    -  protein_bind   lac operator: The lac repressor binds to the lac operator to inhibit transcription in E. coli. This inhibition can be relieved by adding lactose or isopropyl-β-D-thiogalactopyranoside (IPTG). lac repressor encoded by lacI
   5312..5342    -  promoter       lac promoter: promoter for the E. coli lac operon
   5357..5378    -  protein_bind   CAP binding site: CAP binding activates transcription in the presence of cAMP. E. coli catabolite activator protein
   5391..5483    -  CDS            lacI (fragment): lac repressor; lacI; The lac repressor binds to the lac operator to inhibit transcription in E. coli. This inhibition can be relieved by adding lactose or isopropyl-β-D-thiogalactopyranoside (IPTG).
   5666..6254    -  rep_origin     ori: high-copy-number ColE1/pMB1/pBR322/pUC origin of replication
   6425..7285    -  CDS            AmpR: β-lactamase; bla; confers resistance to ampicillin, carbenicillin, and related antibiotics
   7286..7390    -  promoter       AmpR promoter: bla
>Addgene plasmid #131739 | pCS4083 | depositor full sequence | sequence record 252728 | pCS4083 sequence 7421 bps
GACGGATCGGGAGATCTGGATCTGCGATCGCTCCGGTGCCCGTCAGTGGGCAGAGCGCACATCGCCCACA
GTCCCCGAGAAGTTGGGGGGAGGGGTCGGCAATTGAACCGGTGCCTAGAGAAGGTGGCGCGGGGTAAACT
GGGAAAGTGATGTCGTGTACTGGCTCCGCCTTTTTCCCGAGGGTGGGGGAGAACCGTATATAAGTGCAGT
AGTCGCCGTGAACGTTCTTTTTCGCAACGGGTTTGCCGCCAGAACACAGCTGAAGCTTCGAGGGGCTCGC
ATCTCTCCTTCACGCGCCCGCCGCCCTACCTGAGGCCGCCATCCACGCCGGTTGAGTCGCGTTCTGCCGC
CTCCCGCCTGTGGTGCCTCCTGAACTGCGTCCGCCGTCTAGGTAAGTTTAAAGCTCAGGTCGAGACCGGG
CCTCTGTCCGGCGCTCCCTTGGAGCCTACCTAGACTCAGCCGGCTCTCCACGCTTTGCCTGACCCTGCTT
GCTCAACTCTACGTCTTTGTTTCGTTTTCTGTTCTGCGCCGTTACAGATCCAAGCTGTGACCCTCGAGTA
TTCGCCACCATGAGCGAGCTGATTAAGGAGAACATGCACATGAAGCTGTACATGGAGGGCACCGTGGACA
ACCATCACTTCAAGTGCACATCCGAGGGCGAAGGCAAGCCCTACGAGGGCACCCAGACCATGAGAATCAA
GGTGGTCGAGGGCGGCCCTCTCCCCTTCGCCTTCGACATCCTGGCTACTAGCTTCCTCTACGGCAGCAAG
ACCTTCATCAACCACACCCAGGGCATCCCCGACTTCTTCAAGCAGTCCTTCCCTGAGGGCTTCACATGGG
AGAGAGTCACCACATACGAAGACGGGGGCGTGCTGACCGCTACCCAGGACACCAGCCTCCAGGACGGCTG
CCTCATCTACAACGTCAAGATCAGAGGGGTGAACTTCACATCCAACGGCCCTGTGATGCAGAAGAAAACA
CTCGGCTGGGAGGCCTTCACCGAGACGCTGTACCCCGCTGACGGCGGCCTGGAAGGCAGAAACGACATGG
CCCTGAAGCTCGTGGGCGGGAGCCATCTGATCGCAAACATCAAGACCACATATAGATCCAAGAAACCCGC
TAAGAACCTCAAGATGCCTGGCGTCTACTATGTGGACTACAGACTGGAAAGAATCAAGGAGGCCAACAAC
GAGACCTACGTCGAGCAGCACGAGGTGGCAGTGGCCAGATACTGCGACCTCCCTAGCAAACTGGGGCACA
AGCTTAATTGATCTGCATGAGACGATCTCATGCTGGAGTTCTTCGCCCACCCTAGGGGGAGGCTAACTGA
AACACGGAAGGAGACAATACCGGAAGGAACCCGCGCTATGACGGCAATAAAAAGACAGAATAAAACGCAC
GGTGTTGGGTCGTTTGTTCATAAACGCGGGGTTCGGTCCCAGGGCTGGCACTCTGTCGATACCCCACCGA
GACCCCATTGGGGCCAATACGCCCGCGTTTCTTCCTTTTCCCCACCCCACCCCCCAAGTTCGGGTGAAGG
CCCAGGGCTCGCAGCCAACGTCGGGGCGGCAGGCCCTGCCATAGCCTCAGGTTACTCATAGATCTCCCGA
TCCCCTATGGTGCACTCTCAGTACAATCTGCTCTGATGCCGCATAGTTAAGCCAGTATCTGCTCCCTGCT
TGTGTGTTGGAGGTCGCTGAGTAGTGCGCGAGCAAAATTTAAGCTACAACAAGGCAAGGCTTGACCGACA
ATTGCATGAAGAATCTGCTTAGGGTTAGGCGTTTTGCGCTGCTTCGCGATGTACGGGCCAGATATACGCG
TTGACATTGATTATTGACTAGTTATTAATAGTAATCAATTACGGGGTCATTAGTTCATAGCCCATATATG
GAGTTCCGCGTTACATAACTTACGGTAAATGGCCCGCCTGGCTGACCGCCCAACGACCCCCGCCCATTGA
CGTCAATAATGACGTATGTTCCCATAGTAACGCCAATAGGGACTTTCCATTGACGTCAATGGGTGGAGTA
TTTACGGTAAACTGCCCACTTGGCAGTACATCAAGTGTATCATATGCCAAGTACGCCCCCTATTGACGTC
AATGACGGTAAATGGCCCGCCTGGCATTATGCCCAGTACATGACCTTATGGGACTTTCCTACTTGGCAGT
ACATCTACGTATTAGTCATCGCTATTACCATGGTGATGCGGTTTTGGCAGTACATCAATGGGCGTGGATA
GCGGTTTGACTCACGGGGATTTCCAAGTCTCCACCCCATTGACGTCAATGGGAGTTTGTTTTGGCACCAA
AATCAACGGGACTTTCCAAAATGTCGTAACAACTCCGCCCCATTGACGCAAATGGGCGGTAGGCGTGTAC
GGTGGGAGGTCTATATAAGCAGAGCTCTCTGGCTAACTAGAGAACCCACTGCTTACTGGCTTATCGAAAT
TAATACGACTCACTATAGGGAGACCCAAGCTGGCTAGCACGCTACGGTCGCCACCATGGTGAGCAAGGGC
GAGGAGGATAACATGGCCATCATCAAGGAGTTCATGCGCTTCAAAGTGCACATGGAGGGCTCCGTGAACG
GCCACGAGTTCGAGATCGAGGGCGAGGGCGAGGGCCGCCCCTACGAGGGCACCCAGACCGCCAAGCTGAA
AGTGACCAAGGGTGGCCCCCTGCCCTTCGCCTGGGACATCCTGTCCCCTCAGTTCATGTACGGCTCCAAG
GCCTACGTGAAGCACCCCGCCGACATCCCCGACTACTTGAAGCTGTCCTTCCCCGAGGGCTTCAAGTGGG
AGCGCGTGATGAACTTCGAGGACGGCGGCGTGGTGACCGTGACCCAGGACTCCTCCCTGCAGGACGGCGA
GTTCATCTACAAAGTGAAGCTGCGCGGCACCAACTTCCCCTCCGACGGCCCCGTAATGCAGAAGAAGACC
ATGGGCTGGGAGGCCTCCTCCGAGCGGATGTACCCCGAGGACGGCGCCCTGAAGGGCGAGATCAAGCAGA
GGCTGAAGCTGAAGGACGGCGGCCACTACGACGCTGAAGTCAAGACCACCTACAAGGCCAAGAAGCCCGT
GCAGCTGCCCGGAGCCTACAACGTCAACATCAAGTTGGACATCACCTCCCACAACGAGGACTACACCATC
GTGGAACAGTACGAACGCGCCGAGGGCCGCCACTCCACCGGCGGCATGGACGAGCTGTACAAGTAACTGA
TCATAAATATAGGGCCCGGATCCGCGATCGCAAACAAACAAAGCTGTCACCGGATGTGCTTTCCGGTACG
TGAGGTCCGTGAGGACAGAACAGCAAAAAGAAAAATAAAAATTTTTTTTTTAATTAATCTTGGTACCAAA
CCCGCTGATCAGCCTCGACTGTGCCTTCTAGTTGCCAGCCATCTGTTGTTTGCCCCTCCCCCGTGCCTTC
CTTGACCCTGGAAGGTGCCACTCCCACTGTCCTTTCCTAATAAAATGAGGAAATTGCATCGCATTGTCTG
AGTAGGTGTCATTCTATTCTGGGGGGTGGGGTGGGGCAGGACAGCAAGGGGGAGGATTGGGAAGACAATA
GCAGGCATGCTGGGGATGCGGTGGGCTCTATGGCTTCTGAGGCGGAAAGAACCAGCTGGGGCTCTAGGGG
GTATCCCC
[124 nt withheld, positions 3649-3772]
C
[91 nt withheld, positions 3774-3864]
AGGGTGATGGTTCACGTACCTAGAAGTTCCTATTCCGAAGTTCCTATTCTCTAGAAAGTATAGGAACTTC
CTTGGCCAAAAAGCCTGAACTCACCGCGACGTCTGTCGAGAAGTTTCTGATCGAAAAGTTCGACAGCGTC
TCCGACCTGATGCAGCTCTCGGAGGGCGAAGAATCTCGTGCTTTCAGCTTCGATGTAGGAGGGCGTGGAT
ATGTCCTGCGGGTAAATAGCTGCGCCGATGGTTTCTACAAAGATCGTTATGTTTATCGGCACTTTGCATC
GGCCGCGCTCCCGATTCCGGAAGTGCTTGACATTGGGGAATTCAGCGAGAGCCTGACCTATTGCATCTCC
CGCCGTGCACAGGGTGTCACGTTGCAAGACCTGCCTGAAACCGAACTGCCCGCTGTTCTGCAGCCGGTCG
CGGAGGCCATGGATGCGATCGCTGCGGCCGATCTTAGCCAGACGAGCGGGTTCGGCCCATTCGGACCGCA
AGGAATCGGTCAATACACTACATGGCGTGATTTCATATGCGCGATTGCTGATCCCCATGTGTATCACTGG
CAAACTGTGATGGACGACACCGTCAGTGCGTCCGTCGCGCAGGCTCTCGATGAGCTGATGCTTTGGGCCG
AGGACTGCCCCGAAGTCCGGCACCTCGTGCACGCGGATTTCGGCTCCAACAATGTCCTGACGGACAATGG
CCGCATAACAGCGGTCATTGACTGGAGCGAGGCGATGTTCGGGGATTCCCAATACGAGGTCGCCAACATC
TTCTTCTGGAGGCCGTGGTTGGCTTGTATGGAGCAGCAGACGCGCTACTTCGAGCGGAGGCATCCGGAGC
TTGCAGGATCGCCGCGGCTCCGGGCGTATATGCTCCGCATTGGTCTTGACCAACTCTATCAGAGCTTGGT
TGACGGCAATTTCGATGATGCAGCTTGGGCGCAGGGTCGATGCGACGCAATCGTCCGATCCGGAGCCGGG
ACTGTCGGGCGTACACAAATCGCCCGCAGAAGCGCGGCCGTCTGGACCGATGGCTGTGTAGAAGTACTCG
CCGATAGTGGAAACCGACGCCCCAGCACTCGTCCGAGGGCAAAGGAATAGCACGTACTACGAGATTTCGA
TTCCACCGCCGCCTTCTATGAAAGGTTGGGCTTCGGAATCGTTTTCCGGGACGCCGGCTGGATGATCCTC
CAGCGCGGGGATCTCATGCTGGAGTTCTTCGCCCACCCCAACTTGTTTATTGCAGCTTATAATGGTTACA
AATAAAGCAATAGCATCACAAATTTCACAAATAAAGCATTTTTTTCACTGCATTCTAGTTGTGGTTTGTC
CAAACTCATCAATGTATCTTATCATGTCTGTATACCGTCGACCTCTAGCTAGAGCTTGGCGTAATCATGG
TCATAGCTGTTTCCTGTGTGAAATTGTTATCCGCTCACAATTCCACACAACATACGAGCCGGAAGCATAA
AGTGTAAAGCCTGGGGTGCCTAATGAGTGAGCTAACTCACATTAATTGCGTTGCGCTCACTGCCCGCTTT
CCAGTCGGGAAACCTGTCGTGCCAGCTGCATTAATGAATCGGCCAACGCGCGGGGAGAGGCGGTTTGCGT
ATTGGGCGCTCTTCCGCTTCCTCGCTCACTGACTCGCTGCGCTCGGTCGTTCGGCTGCGGCGAGCGGTAT
CAGCTCACTCAAAGGCGGTAATACGGTTATCCACAGAATCAGGGGATAACGCAGGAAAGAACATGTGAGC
AAAAGGCCAGCAAAAGGCCAGGAACCGTAAAAAGGCCGCGTTGCTGGCGTTTTTCCATAGGCTCCGCCCC
CCTGACGAGCATCACAAAAATCGACGCTCAAGTCAGAGGTGGCGAAACCCGACAGGACTATAAAGATACC
AGGCGTTTCCCCCTGGAAGCTCCCTCGTGCGCTCTCCTGTTCCGACCCTGCCGCTTACCGGATACCTGTC
CGCCTTTCTCCCTTCGGGAAGCGTGGCGCTTTCTCATAGCTCACGCTGTAGGTATCTCAGTTCGGTGTAG
GTCGTTCGCTCCAAGCTGGGCTGTGTGCACGAACCCCCCGTTCAGCCCGACCGCTGCGCCTTATCCGGTA
ACTATCGTCTTGAGTCCAACCCGGTAAGACACGACTTATCGCCACTGGCAGCAGCCACTGGTAACAGGAT
TAGCAGAGCGAGGTATGTAGGCGGTGCTACAGAGTTCTTGAAGTGGTGGCCTAACTACGGCTACACTAGA
AGGACAGTATTTGGTATCTGCGCTCTGCTGAAGCCAGTTACCTTCGGAAAAAGAGTTGGTAGCTCTTGAT
CCGGCAAACAAACCACCGCTGGTAGCGGTGGTTTTTTTGTTTGCAAGCAGCAGATTACGCGCAGAAAAAA
AGGATCTCAAGAAGATCCTTTGATCTTTTCTACGGGGTCTGACGCTCAGTGGAACGAAAACTCACGTTAA
GGGATTTTGGTCATGAGATTATCAAAAAGGATCTTCACCTAGATCCTTTTAAATTAAAAATGAAGTTTTA
AATCAATCTAAAGTATATATGAGTAAACTTGGTCTGACAGTTACCAATGCTTAATCAGTGAGGCACCTAT
CTCAGCGATCTGTCTATTTCGTTCATCCATAGTTGCCTGACTCCCCGTCGTGTAGATAACTACGATACGG
GAGGGCTTACCATCTGGCCCCAGTGCTGCAATGATACCGCGAGACCCACGCTCACCGGCTCCAGATTTAT
CAGCAATAAACCAGCCAGCCGGAAGGGCCGAGCGCAGAAGTGGTCCTGCAACTTTATCCGCCTCCATCCA
GTCTATTAATTGTTGCCGGGAAGCTAGAGTAAGTAGTTCGCCAGTTAATAGTTTGCGCAACGTTGTTGCC
ATTGCTACAGGCATCGTGGTGTCACGCTCGTCGTTTGGTATGGCTTCATTCAGCTCCGGTTCCCAACGAT
CAAGGCGAGTTACATGATCCCCCATGTTGTGCAAAAAAGCGGTTAGCTCCTTCGGTCCTCCGATCGTTGT
CAGAAGTAAGTTGGCCGCAGTGTTATCACTCATGGTTATGGCAGCACTGCATAATTCTCTTACTGTCATG
CCATCCGTAAGATGCTTTTCTGTGACTGGTGAGTACTCAACCAAGTCATTCTGAGAATAGTGTATGCGGC
GACCGAGTTGCTCTTGCCCGGCGTCAATACGGGATAATACCGCGCCACATAGCAGAACTTTAAAAGTGCT
CATCATTGGAAAACGTTCTTCGGGGCGAAAACTCTCAAGGATCTTACCGCTGTTGAGATCCAGTTCGATG
TAACCCACTCGTGCACCCAACTGATCTTCAGCATCTTTTACTTTCACCAGCGTTTCTGGGTGAGCAAAAA
CAGGAAGGCAAAATGCCGCAAAAAAGGGAATAAGGGCGACACGGAAATGTTGAATACTCATACTCTTCCT
TTTTCAATATTATTGAAGCATTTATCAGGGTTATTGTCTCATGAGCGGATACATATTTGAATGTATTTAG
AAAAATAAACAAATAGGGGTTCCGCGCACATTTCCCCGAAAAGTGCCACCTGACGTC
