Features (pLannotate 1.2.2; 26 found; start..end, strand, type, name):
     45..256     +  promoter       EF-1α core promoter: core promoter for human elongation factor EF-1α
    269..537     +  LTR            5' LTR (truncated): truncated 5' long terminal repeat (LTR) from human T-cell leukemia virus (HTLV) type 1
    567..1265    +  CDS            TagBFP: TagBFP is a basic (constitutively fluorescent) blue fluorescent protein published in 2008, derived from Entacmaea quadricolor. It is reported to be a very rapidly-maturing monomer with very low acid sensitivity.
   1369..1416    +  polyA_signal   HSV TK poly(A) signal: herpes simplex virus thymidine kinase polyadenylation signal (Cole and Stacy, 1985)
   1507..1523    -  polyA_signal   bGH poly(A) signal (fragment): bovine growth hormone polyadenylation signal
   1645..1749    +  promoter       AmpR promoter: bla
   1750..2610    +  CDS            AmpR: β-lactamase; bla; confers resistance to ampicillin, carbenicillin, and related antibiotics
   2781..3369    +  rep_origin     ori: high-copy-number ColE1/pMB1/pBR322/pUC origin of replication
   3552..3644    +  CDS            lacI (fragment): lac repressor; lacI; The lac repressor binds to the lac operator to inhibit transcription in E. coli. This inhibition can be relieved by adding lactose or isopropyl-β-D-thiogalactopyranoside (IPTG).
   3657..3678    +  protein_bind   CAP binding site: CAP binding activates transcription in the presence of cAMP. E. coli catabolite activator protein
   3693..3723    +  promoter       lac promoter: promoter for the E. coli lac operon
   3731..3747    +  protein_bind   lac operator: The lac repressor binds to the lac operator to inhibit transcription in E. coli. This inhibition can be relieved by adding lactose or isopropyl-β-D-thiogalactopyranoside (IPTG). lac repressor encoded by lacI
   3820..3941    -  polyA_signal   SV40 poly(A) signal: SV40 polyadenylation signal
   3936..4061    -  CDS            ble (fragment): BLE_KLEPN - Experimental evidence at protein level: Swiss-Prot protein existence level 1. Binding protein with a strong affinity to the bleomycin family of antibiotics. Binds to CL990; an antimitotic-antibiotic compound. From Klebsiella pneumoniae.
   4071..5093    -  CDS            HygR: aminoglycoside phosphotransferase from E. coli; aph(4)-Ia; confers resistance to hygromycin
   5101..5148    -  protein_bind   FRT: FLP-mediated recombination occurs in the 8-bp core sequence TCTAGAAA (Turan and Bode, 2011). FLP recombinase from the Saccharomyces cerevisiae 2μ plasmid
   5153..5386    -  rep_origin     f1 ori (fragment) (sequence partly withheld): f1 bacteriophage origin of replication; arrow indicates direction of (+) strand synthesis
   5407..5428    -  promoter       SV40 promoter (fragment): SV40 enhancer and early promoter
   5432..5656    -  polyA_signal   bGH poly(A) signal: bovine growth hormone polyadenylation signal
   5748..5771    -  misc_RNA       sTRSV HHRz (fragment): hammerhead ribozyme from the tobacco ringspot virus satellite RNA (Khvorova et al., 2003)
   5822..6529    -  CDS            mCherry: mCherry is a basic (constitutively fluorescent) red fluorescent protein published in 2004, derived from Discosoma sp.. It is reported to be a very rapidly-maturing monomer with low acid sensitivity.
   6566..6584    -  promoter       T7 promoter: promoter for bacteriophage T7 RNA polymerase
   6600..6633    -  LTR            5' LTR (truncated) (fragment): truncated 5' long terminal repeat (LTR) from HIV-1
   6629..6832    -  promoter       CMV promoter: human cytomegalovirus (CMV) immediate early promoter
   6833..7212    -  enhancer       CMV enhancer: human cytomegalovirus immediate early enhancer
   7367..7419    +  misc_feature   bom (fragment): basis of mobility region from pBR322
>Addgene plasmid #131739 | pCS4083 | addgene full sequence | sequence record 261419 | Addgene NGS Result
GGATCGGGAGATCTGGATCTGCGATCGCTCCGGTGCCCGTCAGTGGGCAGAGCGCACATCGCCCACAGTC
CCCGAGAAGTTGGGGGGAGGGGTCGGCAATTGAACCGGTGCCTAGAGAAGGTGGCGCGGGGTAAACTGGG
AAAGTGATGTCGTGTACTGGCTCCGCCTTTTTCCCGAGGGTGGGGGAGAACCGTATATAAGTGCAGTAGT
CGCCGTGAACGTTCTTTTTCGCAACGGGTTTGCCGCCAGAACACAGCTGAAGCTTCGAGGGGCTCGCATC
TCTCCTTCACGCGCCCGCCGCCCTACCTGAGGCCGCCATCCACGCCGGTTGAGTCGCGTTCTGCCGCCTC
CCGCCTGTGGTGCCTCCTGAACTGCGTCCGCCGTCTAGGTAAGTTTAAAGCTCAGGTCGAGACCGGGCCT
CTGTCCGGCGCTCCCTTGGAGCCTACCTAGACTCAGCCGGCTCTCCACGCTTTGCCTGACCCTGCTTGCT
CAACTCTACGTCTTTGTTTCGTTTTCTGTTCTGCGCCGTTACAGATCCAAGCTGTGACCCTCGAGTATTC
GCCACCATGAGCGAGCTGATTAAGGAGAACATGCACATGAAGCTGTACATGGAGGGCACCGTGGACAACC
ATCACTTCAAGTGCACATCCGAGGGCGAAGGCAAGCCCTACGAGGGCACCCAGACCATGAGAATCAAGGT
GGTCGAGGGCGGCCCTCTCCCCTTCGCCTTCGACATCCTGGCTACTAGCTTCCTCTACGGCAGCAAGACC
TTCATCAACCACACCCAGGGCATCCCCGACTTCTTCAAGCAGTCCTTCCCTGAGGGCTTCACATGGGAGA
GAGTCACCACATACGAAGACGGGGGCGTGCTGACCGCTACCCAGGACACCAGCCTCCAGGACGGCTGCCT
CATCTACAACGTCAAGATCAGAGGGGTGAACTTCACATCCAACGGCCCTGTGATGCAGAAGAAAACACTC
GGCTGGGAGGCCTTCACCGAGACGCTGTACCCCGCTGACGGCGGCCTGGAAGGCAGAAACGACATGGCCC
TGAAGCTCGTGGGCGGGAGCCATCTGATCGCAAACATCAAGACCACATATAGATCCAAGAAACCCGCTAA
GAACCTCAAGATGCCTGGCGTCTACTATGTGGACTACAGACTGGAAAGAATCAAGGAGGCCAACAACGAG
ACCTACGTCGAGCAGCACGAGGTGGCAGTGGCCAGATACTGCGACCTCCCTAGCAAACTGGGGCACAAGC
TTAATTGATCTGCATGAGACGATCTCATGCTGGAGTTCTTCGCCCACCCTAGGGGGAGGCTAACTGAAAC
ACGGAAGGAGACAATACCGGAAGGAACCCGCGCTATGACGGCAATAAAAAGACAGAATAAAACGCACGGT
GTTGGGTCGTTTGTTCATAAACGCGGGGTTCGGTCCCAGGGCTGGCACTCTGTCGATACCCCACCGAGAC
CCCATTGGGGCCAATACGCCCGCGTTTCTTCCTTTTCCCCACCCCACCCCCCAAGTTCGGGTGAAGGCCC
AGGGCTCGCAGCCAACGTCGGGGCGGCAGGCCCTGCCATAGCCTCAGGTTACTCATAGATCTCCCGATCC
GTCGACGTCAGGTGGCACTTTTCGGGGAAATGTGCGCGGAACCCCTATTTGTTTATTTTTCTAAATACAT
TCAAATATGTATCCGCTCATGAGACAATAACCCTGATAAATGCTTCAATAATATTGAAAAAGGAAGAGTA
TGAGTATTCAACATTTCCGTGTCGCCCTTATTCCCTTTTTTGCGGCATTTTGCCTTCCTGTTTTTGCTCA
CCCAGAAACGCTGGTGAAAGTAAAAGATGCTGAAGATCAGTTGGGTGCACGAGTGGGTTACATCGAACTG
GATCTCAACAGCGGTAAGATCCTTGAGAGTTTTCGCCCCGAAGAACGTTTTCCAATGATGAGCACTTTTA
AAGTTCTGCTATGTGGCGCGGTATTATCCCGTATTGACGCCGGGCAAGAGCAACTCGGTCGCCGCATACA
CTATTCTCAGAATGACTTGGTTGAGTACTCACCAGTCACAGAAAAGCATCTTACGGATGGCATGACAGTA
AGAGAATTATGCAGTGCTGCCATAACCATGAGTGATAACACTGCGGCCAACTTACTTCTGACAACGATCG
GAGGACCGAAGGAGCTAACCGCTTTTTTGCACAACATGGGGGATCATGTAACTCGCCTTGATCGTTGGGA
ACCGGAGCTGAATGAAGCCATACCAAACGACGAGCGTGACACCACGATGCCTGTAGCAATGGCAACAACG
TTGCGCAAACTATTAACTGGCGAACTACTTACTCTAGCTTCCCGGCAACAATTAATAGACTGGATGGAGG
CGGATAAAGTTGCAGGACCACTTCTGCGCTCGGCCCTTCCGGCTGGCTGGTTTATTGCTGATAAATCTGG
AGCCGGTGAGCGTGGGTCTCGCGGTATCATTGCAGCACTGGGGCCAGATGGTAAGCCCTCCCGTATCGTA
GTTATCTACACGACGGGGAGTCAGGCAACTATGGATGAACGAAATAGACAGATCGCTGAGATAGGTGCCT
CACTGATTAAGCATTGGTAACTGTCAGACCAAGTTTACTCATATATACTTTAGATTGATTTAAAACTTCA
TTTTTAATTTAAAAGGATCTAGGTGAAGATCCTTTTTGATAATCTCATGACCAAAATCCCTTAACGTGAG
TTTTCGTTCCACTGAGCGTCAGACCCCGTAGAAAAGATCAAAGGATCTTCTTGAGATCCTTTTTTTCTGC
GCGTAATCTGCTGCTTGCAAACAAAAAAACCACCGCTACCAGCGGTGGTTTGTTTGCCGGATCAAGAGCT
ACCAACTCTTTTTCCGAAGGTAACTGGCTTCAGCAGAGCGCAGATACCAAATACTGTTCTTCTAGTGTAG
CCGTAGTTAGGCCACCACTTCAAGAACTCTGTAGCACCGCCTACATACCTCGCTCTGCTAATCCTGTTAC
CAGTGGCTGCTGCCAGTGGCGATAAGTCGTGTCTTACCGGGTTGGACTCAAGACGATAGTTACCGGATAA
GGCGCAGCGGTCGGGCTGAACGGGGGGTTCGTGCACACAGCCCAGCTTGGAGCGAACGACCTACACCGAA
CTGAGATACCTACAGCGTGAGCTATGAGAAAGCGCCACGCTTCCCGAAGGGAGAAAGGCGGACAGGTATC
CGGTAAGCGGCAGGGTCGGAACAGGAGAGCGCACGAGGGAGCTTCCAGGGGGAAACGCCTGGTATCTTTA
TAGTCCTGTCGGGTTTCGCCACCTCTGACTTGAGCGTCGATTTTTGTGATGCTCGTCAGGGGGGCGGAGC
CTATGGAAAAACGCCAGCAACGCGGCCTTTTTACGGTTCCTGGCCTTTTGCTGGCCTTTTGCTCACATGT
TCTTTCCTGCGTTATCCCCTGATTCTGTGGATAACCGTATTACCGCCTTTGAGTGAGCTGATACCGCTCG
CCGCAGCCGAACGACCGAGCGCAGCGAGTCAGTGAGCGAGGAAGCGGAAGAGCGCCCAATACGCAAACCG
CCTCTCCCCGCGCGTTGGCCGATTCATTAATGCAGCTGGCACGACAGGTTTCCCGACTGGAAAGCGGGCA
GTGAGCGCAACGCAATTAATGTGAGTTAGCTCACTCATTAGGCACCCCAGGCTTTACACTTTATGCTTCC
GGCTCGTATGTTGTGTGGAATTGTGAGCGGATAACAATTTCACACAGGAAACAGCTATGACCATGATTAC
GCCAAGCTCTAGCTAGAGGTCGACGGTATACAGACATGATAAGATACATTGATGAGTTTGGACAAACCAC
AACTAGAATGCAGTGAAAAAAATGCTTTATTTGTGAAATTTGTGATGCTATTGCTTTATTTGTAACCATT
ATAAGCTGCAATAAACAAGTTGGGGTGGGCGAAGAACTCCAGCATGAGATCCCCGCGCTGGAGGATCATC
CAGCCGGCGTCCCGGAAAACGATTCCGAAGCCCAACCTTTCATAGAAGGCGGCGGTGGAATCGAAATCTC
GTAGTACGTGCTATTCCTTTGCCCTCGGACGAGTGCTGGGGCGTCGGTTTCCACTATCGGCGAGTACTTC
TACACAGCCATCGGTCCAGACGGCCGCGCTTCTGCGGGCGATTTGTGTACGCCCGACAGTCCCGGCTCCG
GATCGGACGATTGCGTCGCATCGACCCTGCGCCCAAGCTGCATCATCGAAATTGCCGTCAACCAAGCTCT
GATAGAGTTGGTCAAGACCAATGCGGAGCATATACGCCCGGAGCCGCGGCGATCCTGCAAGCTCCGGATG
CCTCCGCTCGAAGTAGCGCGTCTGCTGCTCCATACAAGCCAACCACGGCCTCCAGAAGAAGATGTTGGCG
ACCTCGTATTGGGAATCCCCGAACATCGCCTCGCTCCAGTCAATGACCGCTGTTATGCGGCCATTGTCCG
TCAGGACATTGTTGGAGCCGAAATCCGCGTGCACGAGGTGCCGGACTTCGGGGCAGTCCTCGGCCCAAAG
CATCAGCTCATCGAGAGCCTGCGCGACGGACGCACTGACGGTGTCGTCCATCACAGTTTGCCAGTGATAC
ACATGGGGATCAGCAATCGCGCATATGAAATCACGCCATGTAGTGTATTGACCGATTCCTTGCGGTCCGA
ATGGGCCGAACCCGCTCGTCTGGCTAAGATCGGCCGCAGCGATCGCATCCATGGCCTCCGCGACCGGCTG
CAGAACAGCGGGCAGTTCGGTTTCAGGCAGGTCTTGCAACGTGACACCCTGTGCACGGCGGGAGATGCAA
TAGGTCAGGCTCTCGCTGAATTCCCCAATGTCAAGCACTTCCGGAATCGGGAGCGCGGCCGATGCAAAGT
GCCGATAAACATAACGATCTTTGTAGAAACCATCGGCGCAGCTATTTACCCGCAGGACATATCCACGCCC
TCCTACATCGAAGCTGAAAGCACGAGATTCTTCGCCCTCCGAGAGCTGCATCAGGTCGGAGACGCTGTCG
AACTTTTCGATCAGAAACTTCTCGACAGACGTCGCGGTGAGTTCAGGCTTTTTGGCCAAGGAAGTTCCTA
TACTTTCTAGAGAATAGGAACTTCGGAATAGGAACTTCTAGGTACGTGAACCATCACCCT
[91 nt withheld, positions 5171-5261]
G
[124 nt withheld, positions 5263-5386]
GGGGATACCCCCTAGAGCCCCAGCTGGTTCTTTCCGCCTCAGAAGCCATAGAGCCCACCGCATCCCCAGC
ATGCCTGCTATTGTCTTCCCAATCCTCCCCCTTGCTGTCCTGCCCCACCCCACCCCCCAGAATAGAATGA
CACCTACTCAGACAATGCGATGCAATTTCCTCATTTTATTAGGAAAGGACAGTGGGAGTGGCACCTTCCA
GGGTCAAGGAAGGCACGGGGGAGGGGCAAACAACAGATGGCTGGCAACTAGAAGGCACAGTCGAGGCTGA
TCAGCGGGTTTGGTACCAAGATTAATTAAAAAAAAAATTTTTATTTTTCTTTTTGCTGTTCTGTCCTCAC
GGACCTCACGTACCGGAAAGCACATCCGGTGACAGCTTTGTTTGTTTGCGATCGCGGATCCGGGCCCTAT
ATTTATGATCAGTTACTTGTACAGCTCGTCCATGCCGCCGGTGGAGTGGCGGCCCTCGGCGCGTTCGTAC
TGTTCCACGATGGTGTAGTCCTCGTTGTGGGAGGTGATGTCCAACTTGATGTTGACGTTGTAGGCTCCGG
GCAGCTGCACGGGCTTCTTGGCCTTGTAGGTGGTCTTGACTTCAGCGTCGTAGTGGCCGCCGTCCTTCAG
CTTCAGCCTCTGCTTGATCTCGCCCTTCAGGGCGCCGTCCTCGGGGTACATCCGCTCGGAGGAGGCCTCC
CAGCCCATGGTCTTCTTCTGCATTACGGGGCCGTCGGAGGGGAAGTTGGTGCCGCGCAGCTTCACTTTGT
AGATGAACTCGCCGTCCTGCAGGGAGGAGTCCTGGGTCACGGTCACCACGCCGCCGTCCTCGAAGTTCAT
CACGCGCTCCCACTTGAAGCCCTCGGGGAAGGACAGCTTCAAGTAGTCGGGGATGTCGGCGGGGTGCTTC
ACGTAGGCCTTGGAGCCGTACATGAACTGAGGGGACAGGATGTCCCAGGCGAAGGGCAGGGGGCCACCCT
TGGTCACTTTCAGCTTGGCGGTCTGGGTGCCCTCGTAGGGGCGGCCCTCGCCCTCGCCCTCGATCTCGAA
CTCGTGGCCGTTCACGGAGCCCTCCATGTGCACTTTGAAGCGCATGAACTCCTTGATGATGGCCATGTTA
TCCTCCTCGCCCTTGCTCACCATGGTGGCGACCGTAGCGTGCTAGCCAGCTTGGGTCTCCCTATAGTGAG
TCGTATTAATTTCGATAAGCCAGTAAGCAGTGGGTTCTCTAGTTAGCCAGAGAGCTCTGCTTATATAGAC
CTCCCACCGTACACGCCTACCGCCCATTTGCGTCAATGGGGCGGAGTTGTTACGACATTTTGGAAAGTCC
CGTTGATTTTGGTGCCAAAACAAACTCCCATTGACGTCAATGGGGTGGAGACTTGGAAATCCCCGTGAGT
CAAACCGCTATCCACGCCCATTGATGTACTGCCAAAACCGCATCACCATGGTAATAGCGATGACTAATAC
GTAGATGTACTGCCAAGTAGGAAAGTCCCATAAGGTCATGTACTGGGCATAATGCCAGGCGGGCCATTTA
CCGTCATTGACGTCAATAGGGGGCGTACTTGGCATATGATACACTTGATGTACTGCCAAGTGGGCAGTTT
ACCGTAAATACTCCACCCATTGACGTCAATGGAAAGTCCCTATTGGCGTTACTATGGGAACATACGTCAT
TATTGACGTCAATGGGCGGGGGTCGTTGGGCGGTCAGCCAGGCGGGCCATTTACCGTAAGTTATGTAACG
CGGAACTCCATATATGGGCTATGAACTAATGACCCCGTAATTGATTACTATTAATAACTAGTCAATAATC
AATGTCAACGCGTATATCTGGCCCGTACATCGCGAAGCAGCGCAAAACGCCTAACCCTAAGCAGATTCTT
CATGCAATTGTCGGTCAAGCCTTGCCTTGTTGTAGCTTAAATTTTGCTCGCGCACTACTCAGCGACCTCC
AACACACAAGCAGGGAGCAGATACTGGCTTAACTATGCGGCATCAGAGCAGATTGTACTGAGAGTGCACC
ATAGG
